>Addgene plasmid #156704 | pD649-HAsp-IGFBPL1-Fc(DAPA)-AviTag-6xHis | addgene full sequence | sequence record 447060 | Addgene NGS Result
ATGTATTTAGAAAAATAAACAAATAGGGGTCAGTGTTACAACCAATTAACCAATTCTGAACATTATCGCG
AGCCCATTTATACCTGAATATGGCTCATAACACCCCTTGCTCATGACCAAAATCCCTTAACGTGAGTTAC
GCGCGCGTCGTTCCACTGAGCGTCAGACCCCGTAGAAAAGATCAAAGGATCTTCTTGAGATCCTTTTTTT
CTGCGCGTAATCTGCTGCTTGCAAACAAAAAAACCACCGCTACCAGCGGTGGTTTGTTTGCCGGATCAAG
AGCTACCAACTCTTTTTCCGAAGGTAACTGGCTTCAGCAGAGCGCAGATACCAAATACTGTTCTTCTAGT
GTAGCCGTAGTTAGCCCACCACTTCAAGAACTCTGTAGCACCGCCTACATACCTCGCTCTGCTAATCCTG
TTACCAGTGGCTGCTGCCAGTGGCGATAAGTCGTGTCTTACCGGGTTGGACTCAAGACGATAGTTACCGG
ATAAGGCGCAGCGGTCGGGCTGAACGGGGGGTTCGTGCACACAGCCCAGCTTGGAGCGAACGACCTACAC
CGAACTGAGATACCTACAGCGTGAGCTATGAGAAAGCGCCACGCTTCCCGAAGGGAGAAAGGCGGACAGG
TATCCGGTAAGCGGCAGGGTCGGAACAGGAGAGCGCACGAGGGAGCTTCCAGGGGGAAACGCCTGGTATC
TTTATAGTCCTGTCGGGTTTCGCCACCTCTGACTTGAGCGTCGATTTTTGTGATGCTCGTCAGGGGGGCG
GAGCCTATGGAAAAACGCCAGCAACGCGGCCTTTTTACGGTTCCTGGCCTTTTGCTGGCCTTTTGCTCAC
ATGTTCTTTCCTGCGTTATCCCCTGATTCTGTGGATAACCGTATTACCGCCTTTGAGTGAGCTGATACCG
CTCGCCGCAGCCGAACGACCGAGCGCAGCGAGTCAGTGAGCGAGGAAGCGGAAGGCGAGAGTAGGGAACT
GCCAGGCATCAAACTAAGCAGAAGGCCCCTGACGGATGGCCTTTTTGCGTTTCTACAAACTCTTTCTGTG
TTGTAAAACGACGGCCAGTCTTAAGCTCGGGCCCCCTGGGCGGTTCTGATAACGAGTAATCGTTAATCCG
CAAATAACGTAAAAACCCGCTTCGGCGGGTTTTTTTATGGGGGGAGTTTAGGGAAAGAGCATTTGTCAGA
ATATTTAAGGGCGCCTGTCACTTTGCTTGATATATGAGAATTATTTAACCTTATAAATGAGAAAAAAGCA
ACGCACTTTAAATAAGATACGTTGCTTTTTCGATTGATGAACACCTATAATTAAACTATTCATCTATTAT
TTATGATTTTTTGTATATACAATATTTCTAGTTTGTTAAAGAGAATTAAGAAAATAAATCTCGAAAATAA
TAAAGGGAAAATCAGTTTTTGATATCAAAATTATACATGTCAACGATAATACAAAATATAATACAAACTA
TAAGATGTTATCAGTATTTATTATCATTTAGAATAAATTTTGTGTCGCCCTTAATTGTGAGCGGATAACA
ATTACGAGCTTCATGCACAGTGGCGTTGACTCAATATTGGCCATTAGCCATATTATTCATTGGTTATATA
GCATAAATCAATATTGGCTATTGGCCATTGCATACGTTGTATCTATATCATAATATGTACATTTATATTG
GCTCATGTCCAATATGACCGCCATGTTGGCATTGATTATTGACTAGTTATTAATAGTAATCAATTACGGG
GTCATTAGTTCATAGCCCATATATGGAGTTCCGCGTTACATAACTTACGGTAAATGGCCCGCCTGGCTGA
CCGCCCAACGACCCCCGCCCATTGACGTCAATAATGACGTATGTTCCCATAGTAACGCCAATAGGGACTT
TCCATTGACGTCAATGGGTGGAGTATTTACGGTAAACTGCCCACTTGGCAGTACATCAAGTGTATCATAT
GCCAAGTACGCCCCCTATTGACGTCAATGACGGTAAATGGCCCGCCTGGCATTATGCCCAGTACATGACC
TTATGGGACTTTCCTACTTGGCAGTACATCTACGTATTAGTCATCGCTATTACCATGGTGATGCGGTTTT
GGCAGTACATCAATGGGCGTGGATAGCGGTTTGACTCACGGGGATTTCCAAGTCTCCACCCCATTGACGT
CAATGGGAGTTTGTTTTGGCACCAAAATCAACGGGACTTTCCAAAATGTCGTAACAACTCCGCCCCATTG
ACGCAAATGGGCGGTAGGCGTGTACGGTGGGAGGTCTATATAAGCAGAGCTCGTTTAGTGAACCGTCAGA
TCGCCTGGAGACGCCATCCACGCTGTTTTGACCTCCATAGAAGACACCGGGACCGATCCAGCCTCCGCGG
CCGGGAACGGTGCATTGGAACGCGGATTCCCCGTGCCAAGAGTGACGTAAGTACCGCCTATAGAGTCTAT
AGGCCCACCCCCTTGGCTTCGTTAGAACGCGGCTACAATTAATACATAACCTTATGTATCATACACATAC
GATTTAGGTGACACTATAGAATAACATCCACTTTGCCTTTCTCTCCACAGGTGTCCACTCCCAGGTCCAA
CTGCACCTCGGTTCTATCGAAAACGCGCCTGCTAGCGCCACCATGAAGACCATCATTGCCCTGAGCTACA
TCTTCTGCCTGGTGTTCGCTGCGGCCGCCTTGGGAATCAGAGATGTTGGAGGCAGACGGCCCAAGTGCGG
ACCTTGTAGACCTGAAGGATGTCCCGCTCCTGCTCCTTGTCCAGCTCCTGGAATTAGCGCCCTGGATGAG
TGTGGCTGCTGTGCCAGATGTCTTGGAGCCGAAGGCGCTTCTTGTGGTGGTAGAGCTGGTGGCAGATGTG
GCCCTGGACTTGTGTGTGCTTCTCAAGCTGCTGGTGCCGCTCCTGAAGGCACAGGACTGTGTGTTTGTGC
TCAGAGGGGCACCGTGTGTGGCTCCGATGGCAGATCTTATCCTAGCGTGTGCGCCCTGAGACTGAGAGCC
AGACACACACCTAGAGCACACCCTGGACATCTGCACAAGGCCAGAGATGGCCCTTGCGAATTTGCTCCTG
TGGTGGTGGTGCCTCCTAGAAGCGTGCACAATGTGACAGGCGCTCAAGTGGGCCTGTCTTGTGAAGTGCG
AGCTGTGCCTACACCTGTGATCACCTGGCGGAAAGTGACAAAGAGCCCTGAGGGAACACAGGCCCTGGAA
GAACTGCCCGGCGATCATGTGAATATCGCCGTGCAAGTTCGCGGCGGACCTTCTGATCATGAGGCCACAG
CCTGGATTCTGATCAACCCTCTGAGAAAAGAGGACGAGGGCGTCTACCAGTGCCACGCCGCTAATATGGT
TGGAGAGGCCGAGAGCCACAGCACCGTGACAGTGCTGGATCTGAGCAAGTACAGAAGCTTTCACTTCCCC
GCACCTGACGACCGGATGGGCGCGCCGGGCGGCGACAAGACCCACACCTGCCCCCCCTGCCCAGCTCCAG
AACTGCTGGGAGGGCCTTCCGTGTTCCTGTTCCCCCCCAAGCCCAAGGACACCCTGATGATCAGCAGGAC
CCCCGAGGTGACCTGCGTGGTGGTGGCCGTGTCCCACGAGGACCCAGAGGTGAAGTTCAACTGGTACGTG
GACGGCGTGGAGGTGCACAACGCCAAGACCAAGCCCAGAGAGGAGCAGTACAACAGCACCTACAGGGTGG
TGTCCGTGCTGACCGTGCTGCACCAGGACTGGCTGAACGGCAAAGAATACAAGTGCAAAGTCTCCAACAA
GGCCCTGGCTGCCCCAATCGAAAAGACAATCAGCAAGGCCAAGGGCCAGCCACGGGAGCCCCAGGTGTAC
ACCCTGCCCCCCAGCCGGGAGGAGATGACCAAGAACCAGGTGTCCCTGACCTGTCTGGTGAAGGGCTTCT
ACCCCAGCGATATCGCCGTGGAGTGGGAGAGCAACGGCCAGCCCGAGAACAACTACAAGACCACCCCCCC
AGTGCTGGACAGCGACGGCAGCTTCTTCCTGTACAGCAAGCTGACCGTGGACAAGTCCAGGTGGCAGCAG
GGCAACGTGTTCAGCTGCAGCGTGATGCACGAGGCCCTGCACAACCACTACACCCAGAAGTCCCTGAGCC
TGAGCCCCGGCGGCAGCGGTCTTAATGATATTTTCGAGGCTCAGAAGATTGAGTGGCATGAACACCACCA
CCATCACCACTAAGGCCGGCCTGTAGTCACTGGCACAACGCGTTACCCGGTAAGCCAATCGGGTATACAC
GGTCGTCATACTGCAGACAGGGTTCTTCTACTTTGCAAGATAGTCTTGAGTAGTAAAATAAATAGATAGA
GAAAATCAGCCTCGACTGTGCCTTCTAGTTGCCAGCCATCTGTTGTTTGCCCCTCCCCCGTGCCTTCCTT
GACCCTGGAAGGTGCCACTCCCACTGTCCTTTCCTAATAAAATGAGGAAATTGCATCACAACACTCAACC
CTATCTCGGTCTATTCTTTTGATTTATAAGGGATTTTGCCGATTTCGGCCTATTGGTTAAAAAATGAGCT
GATTTAACAAAAATTTAACGCGAATTAATTCTGTGGAATGTGTGTCAGTTAGGGTGTGGAAAGTCCCCAG
GCTCCCCAGCAGGCAGAAGTATGCAAAGCATGCATCTCAATTAGTCAGCAACCAGGTGTGGAAAGTCCCC
AGGCTCCCCAGCAGGCAGAAGTATGCAAAGCATGCATCTCAATTAGTCAGCAACCATAGTCCCGCCCCTA
ACTCCGCCCATCCCGCCCCTAACTCCGCCCAGTTCCGCCCATTCTCCGCCCCATGGCTGACTAATTTTTT
TTATTTATGCAGAGGCCGAGGCCGCCTCTGCCTCTGAGCTATTCCAGAAGTAGTGAGGAGGCTTTTTTGG
AGGCCTAGGCTTTTGCAAAAAGCTCCCGGGAGCTTGTATATCCATTTTCGGATCTGATCAGCACGTGTTG
ACAATTAATCATCGGCATAGTATATCGGCATAGTATAATACGACAAGGTGAGGAACTAAACCATGACCGA
GTACAAGCCCACGGTGCGCCTCGCCACCCGCGACGACGTCCCCAGGGCCGTACGCACCCTCGCCGCCGCG
TTCGCCGACTACCCCGCCACGCGCCACACCGTCGATCCGGACCGCCACATCGAGCGGGTCACCGAGCTGC
AAGAACTCTTCCTCACGCGCGTCGGGCTCGACATCGGCAAGGTGTGGGTCGCGGACGACGGCGCCGCGGT
GGCGGTCTGGACCACGCCGGAGAGCGTCGAAGCGGGGGCGGTGTTCGCCGAGATCGGCCCGCGCATGGCC
GAGTTGAGCGGTTCCCGGCTGGCCGCGCAGCAACAGATGGAAGGCCTCCTGGCGCCGCACCGGCCCAAGG
AGCCCGCGTGGTTCCTGGCCACCGTCGGCGTCTCGCCCGACCACCAGGGCAAGGGTCTGGGCAGCGCCGT
CGTGCTCCCCGGAGTGGAGGCGGCCGAGCGCGCCGGGGTGCCCGCCTTCCTGGAGACATCCGCGCCCCGC
AACCTCCCCTTCTACGAGCGGCTCGGCTTCACCGTCACCGCCGACGTCGAGGTGCCCGAAGGACCGCGCA
CCTGGTGCATGACCCGCAAGCCCGGTGCCTGACACGTGCTACGAGATTTCGATTCCACCGCCGCCTTCTA
TGAAAGGTTGGGCTTCGGAATCGTTTTCCGGGACGCCGGCTGGATGATCCTCCAGCGCGGGGATCTCATG
CTGGAGTTCTTCGCCCACCCCAACTTGTTTATTGCAGCTTATAATGGTTACAAATAAAGCAATAGCATCA
CAAATTTCACAAATAAAGCATTTTTTTCACTGCATTCTAGTTGTGGTTTGTCCAAACTCATCAATGTATC
TTATCATGTCTGTATACCGTCGACCTCTAGCTAGAGCTTGGCGTAATCATGGTCATTACCAATGCTTAAT
CAGTGAGGCACCTATCTCAGCGATCTGTCTATTTCGTTCATCCATAGTTGCCTGACTCCCCGTCGTGTAG
ATAACTACGATACGGGAGGGCTTACCATCTGGCCCCAGCGCTGCGATGATACCGCGAGAACCACGCTCAC
CGGCTCCGGATTTATCAGCAATAAACCAGCCAGCCGGAAGGGCCGAGCGCAGAAGTGGTCCTGCAACTTT
ATCCGCCTCCATCCAGTCTATTAATTGTTGCCGGGAAGCTAGAGTAAGTAGTTCGCCAGTTAATAGTTTG
CGCAACGTTGTTGCCATCGCTACAGGCATCGTGGTGTCACGCTCGTCGTTTGGTATGGCTTCATTCAGCT
CCGGTTCCCAACGATCAAGGCGAGTTACATGATCCCCCATGTTGTGCAAAAAAGCGGTTAGCTCCTTCGG
TCCTCCGATCGTTGTCAGAAGTAAGTTGGCCGCAGTGTTATCACTCATGGTTATGGCAGCACTGCATAAT
TCTCTTACTGTCATGCCATCCGTAAGATGCTTTTCTGTGACTGGTGAGTACTCAACCAAGTCATTCTGAG
AATAGTGTATGCGGCGACCGAGTTGCTCTTGCCCGGCGTCAATACGGGATAATACCGCGCCACATAGCAG
AACTTTAAAAGTGCTCATCATTGGAAAACGTTCTTCGGGGCGAAAACTCTCAAGGATCTTACCGCTGTTG
AGATCCAGTTCGATGTAACCCACTCGTGCACCCAACTGATCTTCAGCATCTTTTACTTTCACCAGCGTTT
CTGGGTGAGCAAAAACAGGAAGGCAAAATGCCGCAAAAAAGGGAATAAGGGCGACACGGAAATGTTGAAT
ACTCATATTCTTCCTTTTTCAATATTATTGAAGCATTTATCAGGGTTATTGTCTCATGAGCGGATACATA
TTTGA
Features (pLannotate 1.2.2; 21 found; start..end, strand, type, name):
     60..84      -  CDS            KanR (fragment): aminoglycoside phosphotransferase; aph(3')-Ia; confers resistance to kanamycin
    195..783     +  rep_origin     ori: high-copy-number ColE1/pMB1/pBR322/pUC origin of replication
   1008..1025    +  terminator     rrnB T2 terminator (fragment): transcription terminator T2 from the E. coli rrnB gene
   1050..1069    -  CDS            lacZα (fragment): LacZα fragment of β-galactosidase; lacZ fragment
   1525..1541    +  protein_bind   lac operator: The lac repressor binds to the lac operator to inhibit transcription in E. coli. This inhibition can be relieved by adding lactose or isopropyl-β-D-thiogalactopyranoside (IPTG). lac repressor encoded by lacI
   1784..2087    +  enhancer       CMV enhancer: human cytomegalovirus immediate early enhancer
   2088..2291    +  promoter       CMV promoter: human cytomegalovirus (CMV) immediate early promoter
   2427..2470    +  intron         CMV intron (fragment): modified intron A from human cytomegalovirus
   2522..2540    +  promoter       SP6 promoter: promoter for bacteriophage SP6 RNA polymerase
   2544..2581    +  CDS            IgH signal sequence (fragment): signal sequence from the mouse immunoglobulin heavy chain variable region
   2687..3448    +  CDS            IGFBPL1 (fragment): IBPL1_HUMAN - Also known as IGFBPRP4. Experimental evidence at transcript level: Swiss-Prot protein existence level 2. IGF-binding proteins prolong the half-life of IGFs and have been shown to either inhibit or stimulate the growth promoting effects of the IGFs in cell culture. They alter the interaction of IGFs with their cell surface receptors (By similarity). May be a putative tumor suppressor protein. From Homo sapiens (Human).
   3464..4141    +  CDS            IGHG1 (fragment): IGHG1_HUMAN - Experimental evidence at protein level: Swiss-Prot protein existence level 1. Constant region of immunoglobulin heavy chains. Immunoglobulins, also known as antibodies, are membrane-bound or secreted glycoproteins produced by B lymphocytes. In the recognition phase of humoral immunity, the membrane-bound immunoglobulins serve as receptors which, upon binding of a specific antigen, trigger the clonal expansion and differentiation of B lymphocytes into immunoglobulins- secreting plasma cells. Secreted immunoglobulins mediate the effector phase of humoral immunity, which results in
   4356..4467    +  polyA_signal   bGH poly(A) signal: bovine growth hormone polyadenylation signal
   4468..4576    +  rep_origin     f1 ori (fragment): f1 bacteriophage origin of replication; arrow indicates direction of (+) strand synthesis
   4590..4919    +  promoter       SV40 promoter: SV40 enhancer and early promoter
   4967..5014    +  promoter       EM7 promoter: synthetic bacterial promoter&nbsp
   5033..5632    +  CDS            PuroR (fragment): puromycin N-acetyltransferase; pac from Streptomyces; confers resistance to puromycin
   5642..5767    +  CDS            ble (fragment): BLE_KLEPN - Experimental evidence at protein level: Swiss-Prot protein existence level 1. Binding protein with a strong affinity to the bleomycin family of antibiotics. Binds to CL990; an antimitotic-antibiotic compound. From Klebsiella pneumoniae.
   5762..5883    +  polyA_signal   SV40 poly(A) signal: SV40 polyadenylation signal
   5936..6796    -  CDS            AmpR: β-lactamase; bla; confers resistance to ampicillin, carbenicillin, and related antibiotics
   6799..30      -  promoter       AmpR promoter (fragment) (across the origin): bla
