[The description below was written by a language model from this plasmid's Addgene catalogue record and pLannotate feature annotations shown in this document.]
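Description:
pD649-HAsp-IGFBPL1-Fc(DAPA)-AviTag-6xHis is a mammalian expression plasmid built on the pD649 backbone for producing a secreted, Fc-fused form of human IGFBPL1 (insulin-like growth factor binding protein-like 1, also called IGFBP-RP4). It is maintained in E. coli as a high-copy plasmid through a ColE1/pUC-type origin and selected with ampicillin via a β-lactamase gene. The sequenced record is 6,865 nt. For mammalian cells, the feature table also shows an SV40 early promoter/EM7 promoter cassette driving a puromycin N-acetyltransferase gene, followed by an SV40 poly(A) signal. Short annotated fragments of KanR, lacZα, ble and the f1 origin appear to be backbone remnants rather than functional parts.

The expression unit uses the CMV immediate-early enhancer and promoter, followed by a fragment of CMV intron A and an SP6 promoter, which also allows in vitro transcription and serves as a sequencing primer site. A leader peptide, named HAsp in the construct title and partly annotated by the software as an IgH-type signal sequence, directs the product into the secretory pathway. The roughly 760 bp IGFBPL1 insert sits between two retained restriction sites, so the insert can be exchanged. It is fused in frame to a human IgG1 Fc carrying the D265A and P329A (DAPA) substitutions, which are generally used to reduce Fc effector binding. An AviTag for site-specific biotinylation and a 6xHis tag for metal-affinity purification follow at the C terminus, although neither is separately annotated in the table. A bGH poly(A) signal terminates the transcript.

The plasmid belongs to a collection built for mapping extracellular protein–protein interactions among human IgSF cell-surface and secreted proteins. The depositor notes that some plasmids in this collection may carry an IS4-like transposase insertion upstream of the CMV promoter; no such element is annotated here.
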