Addgene plasmid #156704: pD649-HAsp-IGFBPL1-Fc(DAPA)-AviTag-6xHis
Purpose: Mammalian expression of secreted protein fused to Fc(DAPA)-Avi-6xHis.
Depositing lab: Chris Garcia. Depositing organization: Stanford University. Publication: A Human IgSF Cell-Surface Interactome Reveals a Complex Network of Protein-Protein Interactions. Wojtowicz WM, Vielmetter J, Fernandes RA, Siepe DH, Eastman CL, Chisholm GB, Cox S, Klock H, Anderson PW, Rue SM, Miller JJ, Glaser SM, Bragstad ML, Vance J, Lam AW, Lesley SA, Zinn K, Garcia KC. Cell. 2020 Aug 20;182(4):1027-1043.e17. doi: 10.1016/j.cell.2020.07.025. PubMed 32822567.
Backbone
  Vector backbone: pD649
  Backbone size w/o insert (bp): 6106
  Vector type: Mammalian Expression
Growth in bacteria
  Bacterial resistance: Ampicillin, 100 μg/mL
  Growth temperature: 37°C
  Growth strain: DH5alpha
  Copy number: High Copy
Gene/Insert
  Gene/Insert name: IGFBPL1 (alt name: IBPL1)
  Species: H. sapiens (human)
  Insert size (bp): 759
  Mutation: Fc region of human IgG contains D265A and P329A mutations (DAPA)
  Entrez Gene: IGFBPL1 (a.k.a. IGFBP-RP4, bA113O24.1)
  Promoter: CMV/SP6
  Tag / fusion protein: Fc(DAPA)-AviTag-6xHis (C terminal on backbone)
  Cloning method: Restriction Enzyme; 5′ cloning site GCGGCCGC (not destroyed); 3′ cloning site GGCGCGCC (not destroyed)
  Sequencing primers: 5′ ATTTAGGTGACACTATAG; 3′ CACGTACCAGTTGAACTTCACC
Resource information
  A portion of this plasmid was derived from a plasmid made by: synthesis by ThermoFisher
Terms and licenses: Academic/Nonprofit Terms; Industry Terms: Not Available to Industry
Depositor comments: Some plasmids in this collection may have an IS4-like element ISVsa5 family transposase upstream of the CMV promoter.
How to cite: pD649-HAsp-IGFBPL1-Fc(DAPA)-AviTag-6xHis was a gift from Chris Garcia (Addgene plasmid # 156704 ; http://n2t.net/addgene:156704 ; RRID:Addgene_156704)
