>Addgene plasmid #156704 | pD649-HAsp-IGFBPL1-Fc(DAPA)-AviTag-6xHis | depositor partial sequence | sequence record 302518 | insert (secreted protein)
TTGGGAATCAGAGATGTTGGAGGCAGACGGCCCAAGTGCGGACCTTGTAGACCTGAAGGATGTCCCGCTC
CTGCTCCTTGTCCAGCTCCTGGAATTAGCGCCCTGGATGAGTGTGGCTGCTGTGCCAGATGTCTTGGAGC
CGAAGGCGCTTCTTGTGGTGGTAGAGCTGGTGGCAGATGTGGCCCTGGACTTGTGTGTGCTTCTCAAGCT
GCTGGTGCCGCTCCTGAAGGCACAGGACTGTGTGTTTGTGCTCAGAGGGGCACCGTGTGTGGCTCCGATG
GCAGATCTTATCCTAGCGTGTGCGCCCTGAGACTGAGAGCCAGACACACACCTAGAGCACACCCTGGACA
TCTGCACAAGGCCAGAGATGGCCCTTGCGAATTTGCTCCTGTGGTGGTGGTGCCTCCTAGAAGCGTGCAC
AATGTGACAGGCGCTCAAGTGGGCCTGTCTTGTGAAGTGCGAGCTGTGCCTACACCTGTGATCACCTGGC
GGAAAGTGACAAAGAGCCCTGAGGGAACACAGGCCCTGGAAGAACTGCCCGGCGATCATGTGAATATCGC
CGTGCAAGTTCGCGGCGGACCTTCTGATCATGAGGCCACAGCCTGGATTCTGATCAACCCTCTGAGAAAA
GAGGACGAGGGCGTCTACCAGTGCCACGCCGCTAATATGGTTGGAGAGGCCGAGAGCCACAGCACCGTGA
CAGTGCTGGATCTGAGCAAGTACAGAAGCTTTCACTTCCCCGCACCTGACGACCGGATG
